>Addgene plasmid #146023 | pAc5.1C-Fluc-oskar-SRE1mut_C | depositor full sequence | sequence record 288468 | Full Sequence
CTTCAAGGAATTAATTCTATATTCTAAAAACACAAATGATACTTCTAAAAAAAATCATGAATGGCATCAA
CTCTGAATCAAATCTTTGCAGATGCACCTACTTCTCATTTCCACTGTCACATCATTTTTCCAGATCTCGC
TGCCTGTTATGTGGCCCACAAACCAAGACACGTTTTATGGCCATTAAAGCTGGCTGATCGTCGCCAAACA
CCAAATACATATCAATATGTACATTCGAGAAAGAAGCGATCAAAGAAGCGTCTTCGGGCGAGTAGGAGAA
TGCGGAGGAGAAGGAGAACGAGCTGATCTAGTATCTCTCCACAATCCAATGCCAACTGACCAACTGGCCA
TATTCGGAGCAATTTGAAGCCAATTTCCATCGCCTGGCGATCGCTCCATTCTTGGCTATATGTTTTTCAC
CGTTCCCGGGGCCATTTTCAAAGACTCGTCGGTAAGATAAGATTGTGTCACTCGCTGTCTCTCTTCATTT
GTCGAAGAATGCTGAGGAATTTCGCGATGACGTCGGCGAGTATTTTGAAGAATGAGAATAATTTGTATTT
ATACGAAAATCAGTTAGTGGAATTTTCTACAAAAACATGTTATCTATAGATAATTTTGTTGCAAAATATG
TTGACTATGACAAAGATTGTATGTATATACCTTTAATGTATTCTCATTTTCTTATGTATTTATAATGGCA
ATGATGATACTGATGATATTTTAAGATGATGCCAGACCACAGGCTGATTTCTGCGTCTTTTGCCGAACGC
AGTGCATGTGCGGTTGTTGTTTTTTGGAATAGTTTCAATTTTCGGACTGTCCGCTTTGATTTCAGTTTCT
TGGCTTATTCAAAAAGCAAAGTAAAGCCAAAAAAGCGAGATGGCAATACCAAATGCGGCAAAACGGTAGT
GGAAGGAAAGGGGTGCGGGGCAGCGGAAGGAAGGGTGGGGCGGGGCGTGGCGGGGTCTGTGGCTGGGCGC
GACGTCACCGACGTTGGAGCCACTCCTTTGACCATGTGTGCGTGTGTGTATTATTCGTGTCTCGCCACTC
GCCGGTTGTTTTTTTCTTTTTATCTCGCTCTCTCTAGCGCCATCTCGTACGCATGCTCAACGCACCGCAT
GTTGCCGTGTCCTTTATGCGTCATTTTGGCTCGAAATAGGCAATTATTTAAACAAAGATTAGTCAACGAA
AACGCTAAAATAAATAAGTCTACAATATGGTTACTTATTGCCATGTGTGTGCAGCCAACGATAGCAACAA
AAGCAACAACACAGTGGCTTTCCCTCTTTCACTTTTTGTTTGCAAGCGCGTGCGAGCAAGACGGCACGAC
CGGCAAACGCAATTACGCTGACAAAGAGCAGACGAAGTTTTGGCCGAAAAACATCAAGGCGCCTGATACG
AATGCATTTGCAATAACAATTGCGATATTTAATATTGTTTATGAAGCTGTTTGACTTCAAAACACACAAA
AAAAAAAATAAAACAAATTATTTGAAAGAGAATTAGGAATCGGACAGCTTATCGTTACGGGCTAACAGCA
CACCGAGACGAAATAGCTTACCTGACGTCACAGCCTCTGGAAGAACTGCCGCCAAGCAGAGAGAGAGAGA
AAAAGAGGGAGAGCAGCTTAGACCGCATGTGCTTGTGTGTGAGGCGTCTCTCTCTTCGTCTCCTGTTTGC
GCAAACGCATAGACTGCACTGAGAAAATCGATTACCTATTTTTTATGAATGAATATTTGCACTATTACTA
TTCAAAACTATTAAGATAGCAATCACATTCAATAGCCAAATACTATACCACCTGAGCGATGCAACGAAAT
GATCAATTTGAGCAAAAATGCTGCATATTTAGGACGGCATCATTATAGAAATGCTTCTTGCTGTGTACTT
TTCTCTCGTCTGGCAGCTGTTTCGCCGTTATTGTTAAAACCGGCTTAAGTTAGGTGTGTTTTCTACGACT
AGTGATGCCCCTACTAGAAGATGTGTGTTGCACAAATGTCCCTGAATAACCAATTTGAAGTGCAGATAGC
AGTAAACGTAAGCTAATATGAATATTATTTAACTGTAATGTTTTAATATCGCTGGACATTACTAATAAAC
CCACTATAAACACATGTACATATGTATGTTTTGGCATACAATGAGTAGTTGGGGAAAAAATGTGTAAAAG
CACCGTGACCATCACAGCATAAAGATAACCAGCTGAAGTATCGAATATGAGTAACCCCCAAATTGAATCA
CATGCCGCAACTGATAGGACCCATGGAAGTACACTCTTCATGGCGATATACAAGACACACACAAGCACGA
ACACCCAGTTGCGGAGGAAATTCTCCGTAAATGAAAACCCAATCGGCGAACAATTCATACCCATATATGG
TAAAAGTTTTGAACGCGACTTGAGAGCGGAGAGCATTGCGGCTGATAAGGTTTTAGCGCTAAGCGGGCTT
TATAAAACGGGCTGCGGGACCAGTTTTCATATCACTACCGTTTGAGTTCTTGTGCTGTGTGGATACTCCT
CCCGACACAAAGCCGCTCCATCAGCCAGCAGTCGTCTAATCCAGAGACCCCGGATCGGGGTACCAACATG
GCCGAAGACGCCAAAAACATAAAGAAAGGCCCGGCACCATTCTATCCACTAGAGGATGGAACCGCTGGAG
AGCAACTGCATAAGGCTATGAAGAGATACGCCCTGGTTCCTGGAACAATTGCTTTTACAGATGCACATAT
CGAGGTGAACATCACGTACGCGGAATACTTCGAAATGTCCGTTCGGTTGGCAGAAGCTATGAAACGATAT
GGGCTGAATACAAATCACAGAATCGTCGTATGCAGTGAAAACTCTCTTCAATTCTTTATGCCGGTGTTGG
GCGCGTTATTTATCGGAGTTGCAGTTGCGCCCGCGAACGACATTTATAATGAACGTGAATTGCTCAACAG
TATGAACATTTCGCAGCCTACCGTAGTGTTTGTTTCCAAAAAGGGGTTGCAAAAAATTTTGAACGTGCAA
AAAAAATTACCAATAATCCAGAAAATTATTATCATGGATTCTAAAACGGATTACCAGGGATTTCAGTCGA
TGTACACGTTCGTCACATCTCATCTACCTCCCGGTTTTAATGAATACGATTTTGTACCAGAGTCCTTTGA
TCGTGACAAAACAATTGCACTGATAATGAACTCCTCTGGATCTACTGGGTTACCTAAGGGTGTGGCCCTT
CCGCATAGAACTGCCTGCGTCAGATTCTCGCATGCCAGAGATCCTATTTTTGGCAATCAAATCATTCCGG
ATACTGCGATTTTAAGTGTTGTTCCATTCCATCACGGTTTTGGAATGTTTACTACACTCGGATATTTGAT
ATGTGGATTTCGAGTCGTCTTAATGTATAGATTTGAAGAAGAGCTGTTTTTACGATCCCTTCAGGATTAC
AAAATTCAAAGTGCGTTGCTAGTACCAACCCTATTTTCATTCTTCGCCAAAAGCACTCTGATTGACAAAT
ACGATTTATCTAATTTACACGAAATTGCTTCTGGGGGCGCACCTCTTTCGAAAGAAGTCGGGGAAGCGGT
TGCAAAACGCTTCCATCTTCCAGGGATACGACAAGGATATGGGCTCACTGAGACTACATCAGCTATTCTG
ATTACACCCGAGGGGGATGATAAACCGGGCGCGGTCGGTAAAGTTGTTCCATTTTTTGAAGCGAAGGTTG
TGGATCTGGATACCGGGAAAACGCTGGGCGTTAATCAGAGAGGCGAATTATGTGTCAGAGGACCTATGAT
TATGTCCGGTTATGTAAACAATCCGGAAGCGACCAACGCCTTGATTGACAAGGATGGATGGCTACATTCT
GGAGACATAGCTTACTGGGACGAAGACGAACACTTCTTCATAGTTGACCGCTTGAAGTCTTTAATTAAAT
ACAAAGGGTATCAGGTGGCCCCCGCTGAATTGGAATCGATATTGTTACAACACCCCAACATCTTCGACGC
GGGCGTGGCAGGTCTTCCCGACGATGACGCCGGTGAACTTCCCGCCGCCGTTGTTGTTTTGGAGCACGGA
AAGACGATGACGGAAAAAGAGATCGTGGATTACGTCGCCAGTCAAGTAACAACCGCGAAAAAGTTGCGCG
GAGGAGTTGTGTTTGTGGACGAAGTACCGAAAGGTCTTACCGGAAAACTCGACGCAAGAAAAATCAGAGA
GATCCTCATAAAGGCCAAGAAGGGCGGAAAGTCCAAATTGTAAGAATTCGCTAGCGTTGGGTTCTTAATC
AAGATACATATATGCAAATTTTGACTGGGGTCGCACCGGAACCGACAAAATAAGAACTTTTTGATGATTT
TACGATTTACGCTGATGGATCGCTGCTTTTACGGAATTCGCTTAGTTTTAATATGTTTTATATGTAGTAT
GTTCTCTGTCTTTGTTTATTTATATGTTCGTGCACTTGTCCTAGTCCATTATTGTATATTATTGTGTGTT
TTGTGTTCTATGTTAGATTTAAACTTCTCAATTTTTCGCTGTCTGTGATTTGTTTTGCCAATGCCATTGA
TTTTCTGCACACTTTTTGCTGCTATCCCAAAAGCTGTGTAAAATAATCAAATGCAAAATAAGCGCAAGCA
GCTGAAAACTTCTCTTCAAACTTTTCCGCTTTTCCCAAAACCATTTTGCTTTGAAATCTGTTTTTACCAA
ATCAGATTAAACTGCAAAATGGAACTTAAATGCAAATCATTGCAATGCTTATAAACTGTTTTTTGTTCTA
TATACTTTTGTGTGGGTCAAAATTCGGCATGCTCCTGTATCACACAACCTGCCACTTGCCCTTAAAAAGA
AGGGCGCAGTGGGCGTGGTACGTATACATATGAGCCATGCTGCATTTTGGCCGTAATGAAAATGCACTGC
TTTACTTGGAAAATTCGCTTGCACAAAATCAACGCCGCGGCTGATTTATTATTGATGTGCTCAAGCAAAT
TCAAGTGAAGCATTTGCGCGATTTTCGTCTTTCTGTTTCCGTTTGCAAAAAAGTTTATAAAATGCTTACA
CTCTGCTGCAGACACGCCAACCGGAAGTGCGCACTAAGCGCTTGTTTGTAGCACAGTGTAGAATTCTGGC
GTAATTTACAGCTCTACTTTAAAGTCTTCTAGATAGCTATCTACTATTTATAAACTTATTTATTGTCTTG
AATGTATGTTAATTGTATGTATTGATGGTGATCACGTTTTTTTTGTCCTATAACAAGCTGCAATGTAAAA
TCCAAAAAAAAAATGAAAAAATAAAATAAAAGGGAAATCGTCGACCGATGCCCTTGAGAGCCTTCAACCC
AGTCAGCTCCTTCCGGTGGGCGCGGGGCATGACTATCGTCGCCGCACTTATGACTGTCTTCTTTATCATG
CAACTCGTAGGACAGGTGCCGGCAGCGCTCTGGGTCATTTTCGGCGAGGACCGCTTTCGCTGGAGCGCGA
CGATGATCGGCCTGTCGCTTGCGGTATTCGGAATCTTGCACGCCCTCGCTCAAGCCTTCGTCACTGGTCC
CGCCACCAAACGTTTCGGCGAGAAGCAGGCCATTATCGCCGGCATGGCGGCCGACGCGCTGGGCTACGTC
TTGCTGGCGTTCGCGACGCGAGGCTGGATGGCCTTCCCCATTATGATTCTTCTCGCTTCCGGCGGCATCG
GGATGCCCGCGTTGCAGGCCATGCTGTCCAGGCAGGTAGATGACGACCATCAGGGACAGCTTCAAGGATC
GCTCGCGGCTCTTACCAGCCAGCAAAAGGCCAGGAACCGTAAAAAGGCCGCGTTGCTGGCGTTTTTCCAT
AGGCTCCGCCCCCCTGACGAGCATCACAAAAATCGACGCTCAAGTCAGAGGTGGCGAAACCCGACAGGAC
TATAAAGATACCAGGCGTTTCCCCCTGGAAGCTCCCTCGTGCGCTCTCCTGTTCCGACCCTGCCGCTTAC
CGGATACCTGTCCGCCTTTCTCCCTTCGGGAAGCGTGGCGCTTTCTCAATGCTCACGCTGTAGGTATCTC
AGTTCGGTGTAGGTCGTTCGCTCCAAGCTGGGCTGTGTGCACGAACCCCCCGTTCAGCCCGACCGCTGCG
CCTTATCCGGTAACTATCGTCTTGAGTCCAACCCGGTAAGACACGACTTATCGCCACTGGCAGCAGCCAC
TGGTAACAGGATTAGCAGAGCGAGGTATGTAGGCGGTGCTACAGAGTTCTTGAAGTGGTGGCCTAACTAC
GGCTACACTAGAAGGACAGTATTTGGTATCTGCGCTCTGCTGAAGCCAGTTACCTTCGGAAAAAGAGTTG
GTAGCTCTTGATCCGGCAAACAAACCACCGCTGGTAGCGGTGGTTTTTTTGTTTGCAAGCAGCAGATTAC
GCGCAGAAAAAAAGGATCTCAAGAAGATCCTTTGATCTTTTCTACGGGGTCTGACGCTCAGTGGAACGAA
AACTCACGTTAAGGGATTTTGGTCATGAGATTATCAAAAAGGATCTTCACCTAGATCCTTTTAAATTAAA
AATGAAGTTTTAAATCAATCTAAAGTATATATGAGTAAACTTGGTCTGACAGTTACCAATGCTTAATCAG
TGAGGCACCTATCTCAGCGATCTGTCTATTTCGTTCATCCATAGTTGCCTGACTCCCCGTCGTGTAGATA
ACTACGATACGGGAGGGCTTACCATCTGGCCCCAGTGCTGCAATGATACCGCGAGACCCACGCTCACCGG
CTCCAGATTTATCAGCAATAAACCAGCCAGCCGGAAGGGCCGAGCGCAGAAGTGGTCCTGCAACTTTATC
CGCCTCCATCCAGTCTATTAATTGTTGCCGGGAAGCTAGAGTAAGTAGTTCGCCAGTTAATAGTTTGCGC
AACGTTGTTGCCATTGCTGCAGGCATCGTGGTGTCACGCTCGTCGTTTGGTATGGCTTCATTCAGCTCCG
GTTCCCAACGATCAAGGCGAGTTACATGATCCCCCATGTTGTGCAAAAAAGCGGTTAGCTCCTTCGGTCC
TCCGATCGTTGTCAGAAGTAAGTTGGCCGCAGTGTTATCACTCATGGTTATGGCAGCACTGCATAATTCT
CTTACTGTCATGCCATCCGTAAGATGCTTTTCTGTGACTGGTGAGTACTCAACCAAGTCATTCTGAGAAT
AGTGTATGCGGCGACCGAGTTGCTCTTGCCCGGCGTCAACACGGGATAATACCGCGCCACATAGCAGAAC
TTTAAAAGTGCTCATCATTGGAAAACGTTCTTCGGGGCGAAAACTCTCAAGGATCTTACCGCTGTTGAGA
TCCAGTTCGATGTAACCCACTCGTGCACCCAACTGATCTTCAGCATCTTTTACTTTCACCAGCGTTTCTG
GGTGAGCAAAAACAGGAAGGCAAAATGCCGCAAAAAAGGGAATAAGGGCGACACGGAAATGTTGAATACT
CATACTCTTCCTTTTTCAATATTATTGAAGCATTTATCAGGGTTATTGTCTCATGAGCGGATACATATTT
GAATGTATTTAGAAAAATAAACAAATAGGGGTTCCGCGCACATTTCCCCGAAAAGTGCCACCTGACGTCT
AAGAAACCATTATTATCATGACATTAACCTATAAAAATAGGCGTATCACGAGCCCTTTCGT
Features (pLannotate 1.2.2; 7 found; start..end, strand, type, name):
     56..2568    +  promoter       Ac5 promoter: Drosophila melanogaster actin 5C promoter
   2594..4243    +  CDS            luciferase: firefly luciferase; luc
   4906..4972    +  ncRNA          Oskar OES: Accession: RF02548 - Oocyte entry signal (OES) from oskar mRNA
   5280..5760    +  CDS            TcR (fragment): tetracycline efflux protein; tet; confers resistance to tetracycline
   5804..6392    -  rep_origin     ori: high-copy-number ColE1/pMB1/pBR322/pUC origin of replication
   6563..7423    -  CDS            AmpR: β-lactamase; bla; confers resistance to ampicillin, carbenicillin, and related antibiotics
   7424..7528    -  promoter       AmpR promoter: bla
