[The description below was written by a language model from this plasmid's Addgene catalogue record and pLannotate feature annotations shown in this document.]
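Description:
pAc5.1C-Fluc-oskar-SRE1mut_C is a 7,621 nt insect expression plasmid carrying a firefly luciferase reporter fused to a mutated version of the Drosophila melanogaster oskar 3'UTR. The catalogue lists the backbone as unknown, although the name and the annotated parts point to a pAc5.1-type vector. The Drosophila actin 5C (Ac5) promoter, a strong constitutive promoter widely used in fly cell lines, sits directly upstream of the luciferase coding sequence. For propagation in E. coli the plasmid has a ColE1/pUC-family origin and a β-lactamase gene with its own promoter, giving ampicillin selection. The catalogue describes it as low copy, while the origin is annotated as a high-copy type; the record does not resolve this difference. A fragment of a tetracycline efflux gene is also annotated, but it is partial and is not a listed selection marker. No insect-cell selection marker or polyadenylation signal is annotated.

Downstream of luciferase lies the oskar 3'UTR, which the depositor notes was taken from an oskar mRNA reference sequence. The automated annotation recognises the oskar oocyte entry signal within this region. The "SRE1mut" designation indicates a mutation in the first SRE. In the oskar context this most likely means a Smaug recognition element, a motif through which an RNA-binding protein can direct translational repression or mRNA decay, though the record neither expands the abbreviation nor gives the exact mutation. Constructs of this design are typically transfected into Drosophila cells so that luciferase output reports on 3'UTR-mediated post-transcriptional regulation, with the mutant compared against a wild-type UTR reporter. The stated purpose is simply insect expression of the mutant UTR, and the depositor cautions that the sequence may be theoretical rather than fully verified.
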