Addgene plasmid #146023: pAc5.1C-Fluc-oskar-SRE1mut_C
Purpose: Insect Expression of oskar-3UTR-SRE1mut
Depositing lab: Elisa Izaurralde. Depositing organization: Max Planck Institute for Developmental Biology.
Backbone
  Vector backbone: Unknown
  Vector type: Insect Expression
Growth in bacteria
  Bacterial resistance: Ampicillin, 100 μg/mL
  Growth temperature: 37°C
  Growth strain: DH5alpha
  Copy number: Low Copy
Gene/Insert
  Gene/Insert name: oskar-3UTR-SRE1mut
  Species: D. melanogaster (fly)
  Entrez Gene: osk (a.k.a. Dmel_CG10901, CG10901, Dm-osk, Dmel\CG10901, OSK, Osk, Oskar, norka)
  Cloning method: Unknown
Terms and licenses: Academic/Nonprofit Terms; Industry Terms: Not Available to Industry
Depositor comments: 3'UTR of oskar mRNA extracted from NM_169248.2. Plasmids from this collection were made available to the research community and donated after the lab closed. Please note that the sequence provided by the depositing laboratory may be theoretical/predicted or based on Sanger sequencing results. There may be discrepancies between sequencing results obtained by Addgene and the depositor sequence. If an Addgene verified sequence is not available, please contact before placing your order to request that our lab fully sequence the plasmid.
How to cite: pAc5.1C-Fluc-oskar-SRE1mut_C was a gift from Elisa Izaurralde (Addgene plasmid # 146023 ; http://n2t.net/addgene:146023 ; RRID:Addgene_146023)
